Addgene plasmid #182568: FnRPR9-10
Purpose: Human fibronectin fragment, type-III repeats 9-10, R1374A, P1376A, R1379A mutant
Depositing lab: Timothy Springer. Depositing organization: Boston Children's Hospital. Publication: Dynamics of integrin alpha5beta1, fibronectin, and their complex reveal sites of interaction and conformational change. Su Y, Iacob RE, Li J, Engen JR, Springer TA. J Biol Chem. 2022 Sep;298(9):102323. doi: 10.1016/j.jbc.2022.102323. Epub 2022 Aug 2. PubMed 35931112.
Backbone
  Vector backbone: pET21
  Vector type: Bacterial Expression
Growth in bacteria
  Bacterial resistance: Ampicillin, 100 μg/mL
  Growth temperature: 37°C
  Growth strain: DH5alpha
  Copy number: Low Copy
Gene/Insert
  Gene/Insert name: Human fibronectin fragment, type-III repeats 9-10 (alt name: FnRPR9-10)
  Species: H. sapiens (human)
  Insert size (bp): 612
  Mutation: R1374A, P1376A, R1379A
  Tag / fusion protein: His (N terminal on insert); TEV cleavage site after His tag (N terminal on insert)
  Cloning method: Gibson Cloning
  Sequencing primers: 5′ T7 Promoter; 3′ T7 Terminator
Terms and licenses: Academic/Nonprofit Terms; Industry Terms: Not Available to Industry
How to cite: FnRPR9-10 was a gift from Timothy Springer (Addgene plasmid # 182568 ; http://n2t.net/addgene:182568 ; RRID:Addgene_182568)
