[The description below was written by a language model from this plasmid's Addgene catalogue record and pLannotate feature annotations shown in this document.]
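Description:
FnRPR9-10 is a bacterial expression plasmid built on a pET21 backbone for producing a mutant fragment of human fibronectin in E. coli. It replicates from a ColE1/pBR322-type origin accompanied by the bom mobility region and the rop gene, consistent with the low copy number given in the catalogue entry, and it is selected with ampicillin through the β-lactamase (AmpR) gene and its own promoter. The sequenced plasmid is 6,249 nt. The annotation also picks up several disrupted tetracycline-resistance fragments and a tet promoter, which appear to be non-functional pBR322-derived remnants rather than a usable marker.

The payload is a 612 bp insert, introduced by Gibson cloning, that encodes fibronectin type-III repeats 9 and 10 carrying three alanine substitutions: R1374A, P1376A and R1379A. According to the record, the fragment has an N-terminal His tag followed by a TEV protease cleavage site, which allows affinity purification and later tag removal. These tag elements are not separately annotated in the feature table, although there is room for them between the ribosome binding site and the annotated FN1 match. Expression is driven by a T7 promoter with an adjacent lac operator and the T7 gene 10 ribosome binding site, and it ends at the T7 terminator. The plasmid-borne lacI gene supplies repressor, so transcription is IPTG-inducible in hosts that provide T7 RNA polymerase. A short match to a T7 gene 10B-derived solubility tag lies just before the terminator and is probably vector sequence. The associated publication indicates that the construct supplies recombinant mutant fragment for studying the interaction of fibronectin with integrin α5β1 and the associated conformational dynamics.
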