Features (pLannotate 1.2.2; 19 found; start..end, strand, type, name):
    390..978     +  rep_origin     ori: high-copy-number ColE1/pMB1/pBR322/pUC origin of replication
   1164..1303    -  misc_feature   bom: basis of mobility region from pBR322
   1405..1596    -  CDS            rop: Rop protein, which maintains plasmids at low copy number; rop
   1613..1993    +  CDS            YPB1_ECOLX: Protein predicted: Swiss-Prot protein existence level 4. From Escherichia coli.
   2235..2859    -  CDS            TcR (fragment): tetracycline efflux protein; tet; confers resistance to tetracycline
   2874..2895    -  protein_bind   CAP binding site: CAP binding activates transcription in the presence of cAMP. E. coli catabolite activator protein
   2908..3990    -  CDS            lacI: lac repressor; lacI; The lac repressor binds to the lac operator to inhibit transcription in E. coli. This inhibition can be relieved by adding lactose or isopropyl-β-D-thiogalactopyranoside (IPTG).
   3991..4068    -  promoter       lacI promoter: lacI
   4076..4355    -  CDS            TcR (fragment): tetracycline efflux protein; tet; confers resistance to tetracycline
   4377..4395    +  promoter       T7 promoter: promoter for bacteriophage T7 RNA polymerase
   4396..4420    +  protein_bind   lac operator: The lac repressor binds to the lac operator to inhibit transcription in E. coli. This inhibition can be relieved by adding lactose or isopropyl-β-D-thiogalactopyranoside (IPTG). lac repressor encoded by lacI
   4435..4457    +  RBS            RBS: efficient ribosome binding site from bacteriophage T7 gene 10 (Olins and Rangwala, 1989)
   4510..5070    +  CDS            FN1 (fragment): FINC_HUMAN - Also known as FN. Experimental evidence at protein level: Swiss-Prot protein existence level 1. [Anastellin]: Binds fibronectin and induces fibril formation. This fibronectin polymer, named superfibronectin, exhibits enhanced adhesive properties. Both anastellin and superfibronectin inhibit tumor growth, angiogenesis and metastasis. Anastellin activates p38 MAPK and inhibits lysophospholipid signaling. From Homo sapiens (Human).
   5083..5132    +  CDS            SET1 (fragment): solubility-enhancement tag derived from T7 phage gene 10B
   5140..5187    +  terminator     T7 terminator: transcription terminator for bacteriophage T7 RNA polymerase
   5210..5314    -  CDS            TcR (fragment): tetracycline efflux protein; tet; confers resistance to tetracycline
   5362..5390    -  promoter       tet promoter: E. coli promoter for tetracycline efflux protein gene
   5503..5607    +  promoter       AmpR promoter: bla
   5608..219     +  CDS            AmpR (across the origin): β-lactamase; bla; confers resistance to ampicillin, carbenicillin, and related antibiotics
>Addgene plasmid #182568 | FnRPR9-10 | addgene full sequence | sequence record 357182 | Addgene NGS Result
GCAGGACCACTTCTGCGCTCGGCCCTTCCGGCTGGCTGGTTTATTGCTGATAAATCTGGAGCCGGTGAGC
GTGGGTCTCGCGGTATCATTGCAGCACTGGGGCCAGATGGTAAGCCCTCCCGTATCGTAGTTATCTACAC
GACGGGGAGTCAGGCAACTATGGATGAACGAAATAGACAGATCGCTGAGATAGGTGCCTCACTGATTAAG
CATTGGTAACTGTCAGACCAAGTTTACTCATATATACTTTAGATTGATTTAAAACTTCATTTTTAATTTA
AAAGGATCTAGGTGAAGATCCTTTTTGATAATCTCATGACCAAAATCCCTTAACGTGAGTTTTCGTTCCA
CTGAGCGTCAGACCCCGTAGAAAAGATCAAAGGATCTTCTTGAGATCCTTTTTTTCTGCGCGTAATCTGC
TGCTTGCAAACAAAAAAACCACCGCTACCAGCGGTGGTTTGTTTGCCGGATCAAGAGCTACCAACTCTTT
TTCCGAAGGTAACTGGCTTCAGCAGAGCGCAGATACCAAATACTGTCCTTCTAGTGTAGCCGTAGTTAGG
CCACCACTTCAAGAACTCTGTAGCACCGCCTACATACCTCGCTCTGCTAATCCTGTTACCAGTGGCTGCT
GCCAGTGGCGATAAGTCGTGTCTTACCGGGTTGGACTCAAGACGATAGTTACCGGATAAGGCGCAGCGGT
CGGGCTGAACGGGGGGTTCGTGCACACAGCCCAGCTTGGAGCGAACGACCTACACCGAACTGAGATACCT
ACAGCGTGAGCTATGAGAAAGCGCCACGCTTCCCGAAGGGAGAAAGGCGGACAGGTATCCGGTAAGCGGC
AGGGTCGGAACAGGAGAGCGCACGAGGGAGCTTCCAGGGGGAAACGCCTGGTATCTTTATAGTCCTGTCG
GGTTTCGCCACCTCTGACTTGAGCGTCGATTTTTGTGATGCTCGTCAGGGGGGCGGAGCCTATGGAAAAA
CGCCAGCAACGCGGCCTTTTTACGGTTCCTGGCCTTTTGCTGGCCTTTTGCTCACATGTTCTTTCCTGCG
TTATCCCCTGATTCTGTGGATAACCGTATTACCGCCTTTGAGTGAGCTGATACCGCTCGCCGCAGCCGAA
CGACCGAGCGCAGCGAGTCAGTGAGCGAGGAAGCGGAAGAGCGCCTGATGCGGTATTTTCTCCTTACGCA
TCTGTGCGGTATTTCACACCGCAATGGTGCACTCTCAGTACAATCTGCTCTGATGCCGCATAGTTAAGCC
AGTATACACTCCGCTATCGCTACGTGACTGGGTCATGGCTGCGCCCCGACACCCGCCAACACCCGCTGAC
GCGCCCTGACGGGCTTGTCTGCTCCCGGCATCCGCTTACAGACAAGCTGTGACCGTCTCCGGGAGCTGCA
TGTGTCAGAGGTTTTCACCGTCATCACCGAAACGCGCGAGGCAGCTGCGGTAAAGCTCATCAGCGTGGTC
GTGAAGCGATTCACAGATGTCTGCCTGTTCATCCGCGTCCAGCTCGTTGAGTTTCTCCAGAAGCGTTAAT
GTCTGGCTTCTGATAAAGCGGGCCATGTTAAGGGCGGTTTTTTCCTGTTTGGTCACTGATGCCTCCGTGT
AAGGGGGATTTCTGTTCATGGGGGTAATGATACCGATGAAACGAGAGAGGATGCTCACGATACGGGTTAC
TGATGATGAACATGCCCGGTTACTGGAACGTTGTGAGGGTAAACAACTGGCGGTATGGATGCGGCGGGAC
CAGAGAAAAATCACTCAGGGTCAATGCCAGCGCTTCGTTAATACAGATGTAGGTGTTCCACAGGGTAGCC
AGCAGCATCCTGCGATGCAGATCCGGAACATAATGGTGCAGGGCGCTGACTTCCGCGTTTCCAGACTTTA
CGAAACACGGAAACCGAAGACCATTCATGTTGTTGCTCAGGTCGCAGACGTTTTGCAGCAGCAGTCGCTT
CACGTTCGCTCGCGTATCGGTGATTCATTCTGCTAACCAGTAAGGCAACCCCGCCAGCCTAGCCGGGTCC
TCAACGACAGGAGCACGATCATGCGCACCCGTGGCCAGGACCCAACGCTGCCCGAGATGCGCCGCGTGCG
GCTGCTGGAGATGGCGGACGCGATGGATATGTTCTGCCAAGGGTTGGTTTGCGCATTCACAGTTCTCCGC
AAGAATTGATTGGCTCCAATTCTTGGAGTGGTGAATCCGTTAGCGAGGTGCCGCCGGCTTCCATTCAGGT
CGAGGTGGCCCGGCTCCATGCACCGCGACGCAACGCGGGGAGGCAGACAAGGTATAGGGCGGCGCCTACA
ATCCATGCCAACCCGTTCCATGTGCTCGCCGAGGCGGCATAAATCGCCGTGACGATCAGCGGTCCAATGA
TCGAAGTTAGGCTGGTAAGAGCCGCGAGCGATCCTTGAAGCTGTCCCTGATGGTCGTCATCTACCTGCCT
GGACAGCATGGCCTGCAACGCGGGCATCCCGATGCCGCCGGAAGCGAGAAGAATCATAATGGGGAAGGCC
ATCCAGCCTCGCGTCGCGAACGCCAGCAAGACGTAGCCCAGCGCGTCGGCCGCCATGCCGGCGATAATGG
CCTGCTTCTCGCCGAAACGTTTGGTGGCGGGACCAGTGACGAAGGCTTGAGCGAGGGCGTGCAAGATTCC
GAATACCGCAAGCGACAGGCCGATCATCGTCGCGCTCCAGCGAAAGCGGTCCTCGCCGAAAATGACCCAG
AGCGCTGCCGGCACCTGTCCTACGAGTTGCATGATAAAGAAGACAGTCATAAGTGCGGCGACGATAGTCA
TGCCCCGCGCCCACCGGAAGGAGCTGACTGGGTTGAAGGCTCTCAAGGGCATCGGTCGAGATCCCGGTGC
CTAATGAGTGAGCTAACTTACATTAATTGCGTTGCGCTCACTGCCCGCTTTCCAGTCGGGAAACCTGTCG
TGCCAGCTGCATTAATGAATCGGCCAACGCGCGGGGAGAGGCGGTTTGCGTATTGGGCGCCAGGGTGGTT
TTTCTTTTCACCAGTGAGACGGGCAACAGCTGATTGCCCTTCACCGCCTGGCCCTGAGAGAGTTGCAGCA
AGCGGTCCACGCTGGTTTGCCCCAGCAGGCGAAAATCCTGTTTGATGGTGGTTAACGGCGGGATATAACA
TGAGCTGTCTTCGGTATCGTCGTATCCCACTACCGAGATATCCGCACCAACGCGCAGCCCGGACTCGGTA
ATGGCGCGCATTGCGCCCAGCGCCATCTGATCGTTGGCAACCAGCATCGCAGTGGGAACGATGCCCTCAT
TCAGCATTTGCATGGTTTGTTGAAAACCGGACATGGCACTCCAGTCGCCTTCCCGTTCCGCTATCGGCTG
AATTTGATTGCGAGTGAGATATTTATGCCAGCCAGCCAGACGCAGACGCGCCGAGACAGAACTTAATGGG
CCCGCTAACAGCGCGATTTGCTGGTGACCCAATGCGACCAGATGCTCCACGCCCAGTCGCGTACCGTCTT
CATGGGAGAAAATAATACTGTTGATGGGTGTCTGGTCAGAGACATCAAGAAATAACGCCGGAACATTAGT
GCAGGCAGCTTCCACAGCAATGGCATCCTGGTCATCCAGCGGATAGTTAATGATCAGCCCACTGACGCGT
TGCGCGAGAAGATTGTGCACCGCCGCTTTACAGGCTTCGACGCCGCTTCGTTCTACCATCGACACCACCA
CGCTGGCACCCAGTTGATCGGCGCGAGATTTAATCGCCGCGACAATTTGCGACGGCGCGTGCAGGGCCAG
ACTGGAGGTGGCAACGCCAATCAGCAACGACTGTTTGCCCGCCAGTTGTTGTGCCACGCGGTTGGGAATG
TAATTCAGCTCCGCCATCGCCGCTTCCACTTTTTCCCGCGTTTTCGCAGAAACGTGGCTGGCCTGGTTCA
CCACGCGGGAAACGGTCTGATAAGAGACACCGGCATACTCTGCGACATCGTATAACGTTACTGGTTTCAC
ATTCACCACCCTGAATTGACTCTCTTCCGGGCGCTATCATGCCATACCGCGAAAGGTTTTGCGCCATTCG
ATGGTGTCCGGGATCTCGACGCTCTCCCTTATGCGACTCCTGCATTAGGAAGCAGCCCAGTAGTAGGTTG
AGGCCGTTGAGCACCGCCGCCGCAAGGAATGGTGCATGCAAGGAGATGGCGCCCAACAGTCCCCCGGCCA
CGGGGCCTGCCACCATACCCACGCCGAAACAAGCGCTCATGAGCCCGAAGTGGCGAGCCCGATCTTCCCC
ATCGGTGATGTCGGCGATATAGGCGCCAGCAACCGCACCTGTGGCGCCGGTGATGCCGGCCACGATGCGT
CCGGCGTAGAGGATCGAGATCTCGATCCCGCGAAATTAATACGACTCACTATAGGGGAATTGTGAGCGGA
TAACAATTCCCCTCTAGAAATAATTTTGTTTAACTTTAAGAAGGAGATATACATATGCACCACCACCACC
ATCATCACCATCACGAAAACTTATACTTCCAGGGTACAGGTCTTGATTCCCCAACTGGCATTGACTTTTC
TGATATTACTGCCAACTCTTTTACTGTGCACTGGATTGCTCCTCGAGCCACCATCACTGGCTACAGGATC
CGCCATCATCCCGAGCACTTCAGTGGGAGACCTCGAGAAGATGCGGTGGCGCACTCTGCGAATTCCATCA
CCCTCACCAACCTCACTCCAGGCACAGAGTATGTGGTCAGCATCGTTGCTCTTAATGGCAGAGAGGAAAG
TCCCTTATTGATTGGCCAACAATCAACAGTTTCTGATGTTCCGAGGGACCTGGAAGTTGTTGCTGCGACC
CCCACCAGCCTACTGATCAGCTGGGATGCTCCTGCTGTCACAGTGAGATATTACAGGATCACTTACGGAG
AGACAGGAGGAAATAGCCCTGTCCAGGAGTTCACTGTGCCTGGGAGCAAGTCTACAGCTACCATCAGCGG
CCTTAAACCTGGAGTTGATTATACCATCACTGTGTATGCTGTCACTGGCCGTGGAGACAGCCCCGCAAGC
AGCAAGCCAATTTCCATTAATTACCGAACATGATAGGATCCGGCTGCTAACAAAGCCCGAAAGGAAGCTG
AGTTGGCTGCTGCCACCGCTGAGCAATAACTAGCATAACCCCTTGGGGCCTCTAAACGGGTCTTGAGGGG
TTTTTTGCTGAAAGGAGGAACTATATCCGGATATCCCGCAAGAGGCCCGGCAGTACCGGCATAACCAAGC
CTATGCCTACAGCATCCAGGGTGACGGTGCCGAGGATGACGATGAGCGCATTGTTAGATTTCATACACGG
TGCCTGACTGCGTTAGCAATTTAACTGTGATAAACTACCGCATTAAAGCTTATCGATGATAAGCTGTCAA
ACATGAGAATTCTTGAAGACGAAAGGGCCTCGTGATACGCCTATTTTTATAGGTTAATGTCATGATAATA
ATGGTTTCTTAGACGTCAGGTGGCACTTTTCGGGGAAATGTGCGCGGAACCCCTATTTGTTTATTTTTCT
AAATACATTCAAATATGTATCCGCTCATGAGACAATAACCCTGATAAATGCTTCAATAATATTGAAAAAG
GAAGAGTATGAGTATTCAACATTTCCGTGTCGCCCTTATTCCCTTTTTTGCGGCATTTTGCCTTCCTGTT
TTTGCTCACCCAGAAACGCTGGTGAAAGTAAAAGATGCTGAAGATCAGTTGGGTGCACGAGTGGGTTACA
TCGAACTGGATCTCAACAGCGGTAAGATCCTTGAGAGTTTTCGCCCCGAAGAACGTTTTCCAATGATGAG
CACTTTTAAAGTTCTGCTATGTGGCGCGGTATTATCCCGTGTTGACGCCGGGCAAGAGCAACTCGGTCGC
CGCATACACTATTCTCAGAATGACTTGGTTGAGTACTCACCAGTCACAGAAAAGCATCTTACGGATGGCA
TGACAGTAAGAGAATTATGCAGTGCTGCCATAACCATGAGTGATAACACTGCGGCCAACTTACTTCTGAC
AACGATCGGAGGACCGAAGGAGCTAACCGCTTTTTTGCACAACATGGGGGATCATGTAACTCGCCTTGAT
CGTTGGGAACCGGAGCTGAATGAAGCCATACCAAACGACGAGCGTGACACCACGATGCCTGCAGCAATGG
CAACAACGTTGCGCAAACTATTAACTGGCGAACTACTTACTCTAGCTTCCCGGCAACAATTAATAGACTG
GATGGAGGCGGATAAAGTT
