>Addgene plasmid #182568 | FnRPR9-10 | depositor partial sequence | sequence record 353684 | insert
ATGCACCACCACCACCATCATCACCATCACGAAAACTTATACTTCCAGGGTACAGGTCTTGATTCCCCAA
CTGGCATTGACTTTTCTGATATTACTGCCAACTCTTTTACTGTGCACTGGATTGCTCCTCGAGCCACCAT
CACTGGCTACAGGATCCGCCATCATCCCGAGCACTTCAGTGGGAGACCTCGAGAAGATGCGGTGGCGCAC
TCTGCGAATTCCATCACCCTCACCAACCTCACTCCAGGCACAGAGTATGTGGTCAGCATCGTTGCTCTTA
ATGGCAGAGAGGAAAGTCCCTTATTGATTGGCCAACAATCAACAGTTTCTGATGTTCCGAGGGACCTGGA
AGTTGTTGCTGCGACCCCCACCAGCCTACTGATCAGCTGGGATGCTCCTGCTGTCACAGTGAGATATTAC
AGGATCACTTACGGAGAGACAGGAGGAAATAGCCCTGTCCAGGAGTTCACTGTGCCTGGGAGCAAGTCTA
CAGCTACCATCAGCGGCCTTAAACCTGGAGTTGATTATACCATCACTGTGTATGCTGTCACTGGCCGTGG
AGACAGCCCCGCAAGCAGCAAGCCAATTTCCATTAATTACCGAACATGATAG
